Addgene plasmid #36806: TAL2403
Depositing lab: Keith Joung. Depositing organization: Massachusetts General Hospital. Publication: FLASH assembly of TALENs for high-throughput genome editing. Reyon D, Tsai SQ, Khayter C, Foden JA, Sander JD, Joung JK. Nat Biotechnol. 2012 Apr 8. doi: 10.1038/nbt.2170. PubMed 22484455.
Backbone
  Vector backbone: JDS70
  Backbone manufacturer: Joung lab (Addgene Plasmid # 32285)
  Backbone size w/o insert (bp): 6447
  Vector type: Mammalian, T7 for in vitro mRNA synthesis
Growth in bacteria
  Bacterial resistance: Ampicillin, 100 μg/mL
  Growth temperature: 37°C
  Growth strain: XL1 Blue
  Copy number: High Copy
Gene/Insert
  Gene/Insert name: ATM-TALEN_Right (alt name: ATM)
  Species: H. sapiens (human)
  Insert size (bp): 1640
  Entrez Gene: Atm (a.k.a. C030026E19Rik)
  Promoter: CMV
  Tag / fusion protein: 3X Flag (N terminal on backbone); WT FOKI (C terminal on backbone)
  Cloning method: Restriction Enzyme; 5′ cloning site BsmBI (destroyed during cloning); 3′ cloning site BsmBI (destroyed during cloning)
  Sequencing primers: 5′ CMV-F; 3′ BGH-rev
Terms and licenses: Academic/Nonprofit Terms; Industry Terms: Not Available to Industry
Depositor comments: Target binding site: TAAAGACAGTAAAATAAA It is strongly recommended that users perform a diagnostic digest to verify this plasmid prior to use. For example, a double digest of the plasmid with BamHI and KpnI should result in two bands at 2.2kb and 5.9kb.
How to cite: TAL2403 was a gift from Keith Joung (Addgene plasmid # 36806 ; http://n2t.net/addgene:36806 ; RRID:Addgene_36806)
