[The description below was written by a language model from this plasmid's Addgene catalogue record.]
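Description:
TAL2403 is a mammalian expression plasmid encoding the right-hand monomer of a TALEN pair directed against the human ATM gene. It is built on the JDS70 backbone (about 6.4 kb without insert), a TALEN expression vector into which an assembled array of TAL effector repeats is inserted. Here the insert of roughly 1.6 kb was cloned through BsmBI sites that were destroyed in the process, as is typical of type IIS, seamless cloning. The plasmid is a high-copy construct propagated in E. coli under ampicillin selection. The record does not name the origin of replication and lists no mammalian selection marker.

The repeat array sits in frame with elements supplied by the backbone: an N-terminal 3X FLAG epitope for detection and a C-terminal wild-type FokI nuclease domain. Expression in mammalian cells is driven by the CMV promoter. The vector type also notes a T7 promoter, which allows in vitro transcription of mRNA as an alternative delivery route. The use of a BGH reverse sequencing primer suggests a BGH polyadenylation region downstream, though this is not listed explicitly.

Because FokI cleaves as a dimer, this right-half TALEN is meant to be used with a matching left-half TALEN that binds the opposite strand nearby. Together the two nuclease domains dimerise over the spacer and introduce a double-strand break at the ATM locus for targeted mutagenesis or genome editing. The depositor gives an 18-nucleotide target binding site. The construct comes from a large set of TALENs generated by the FLASH high-throughput assembly method. Although the insert species is given as human, the linked Entrez gene entry uses mouse-style nomenclature, a discrepancy the record does not resolve.
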