>Addgene plasmid #36806 | TAL2403 | depositor partial sequence | sequence record 45999 | TAL2403 sequence 1640 bps
GAACCTGACCCCAGACCAGGTAGTCGCAATCGCGTCGAACATTGGGGGAAAGCAAGCCCTGGAAACCGTG
CAAAGGTTGTTGCCGGTCCTTTGTCAAGACCACGGCCTTACACCGGAGCAAGTCGTGGCCATTGCAAGCA
ACATCGGTGGCAAACAGGCTCTTGAGACGGTTCAGAGACTTCTCCCAGTTCTCTGTCAAGCCCACGGGCT
GACTCCCGATCAAGTTGTAGCGATTGCGTCGAACATTGGAGGGAAACAAGCATTGGAGACTGTCCAACGG
CTCCTTCCCGTGTTGTGTCAAGCCCACGGTTTGACGCCTGCACAAGTGGTCGCCATCGCCAACAACAACG
GCGGTAAGCAGGCGCTGGAAACAGTACAGCGCCTGCTGCCTGTACTGTGCCAGGATCATGGACTGACCCC
AGACCAGGTAGTCGCAATCGCGTCGAACATTGGGGGAAAGCAAGCCCTGGAAACCGTGCAAAGGTTGTTG
CCGGTCCTTTGTCAAGACCACGGCCTTACACCGGAGCAAGTCGTGGCCATTGCATCCCACGACGGTGGCA
AACAGGCTCTTGAGACGGTTCAGAGACTTCTCCCAGTTCTCTGTCAAGCCCACGGGCTGACTCCCGATCA
AGTTGTAGCGATTGCGTCGAACATTGGAGGGAAACAAGCATTGGAGACTGTCCAACGGCTCCTTCCCGTG
TTGTGTCAAGCCCACGGTTTGACGCCTGCACAAGTGGTCGCCATCGCCAACAACAACGGCGGTAAGCAGG
CGCTGGAAACAGTACAGCGCCTGCTGCCTGTACTGTGCCAGGATCATGGACTGACCCCAGACCAGGTAGT
CGCAATCGCGTCAAACGGAGGGGGAAAGCAAGCCCTGGAAACCGTGCAAAGGTTGTTGCCGGTCCTTTGT
CAAGACCACGGCCTTACACCGGAGCAAGTCGTGGCCATTGCAAGCAACATCGGTGGCAAACAGGCTCTTG
AGACGGTTCAGAGACTTCTCCCAGTTCTCTGTCAAGCCCACGGGCTGACTCCCGATCAAGTTGTAGCGAT
TGCGTCGAACATTGGAGGGAAACAAGCATTGGAGACTGTCCAACGGCTCCTTCCCGTGTTGTGTCAAGCC
CACGGTTTGACGCCTGCACAAGTGGTCGCCATCGCCTCCAATATTGGCGGTAAGCAGGCGCTGGAAACAG
TACAGCGCCTGCTGCCTGTACTGTGCCAGGATCATGGACTGACCCCAGACCAGGTAGTCGCAATCGCGTC
GAACATTGGGGGAAAGCAAGCCCTGGAAACCGTGCAAAGGTTGTTGCCGGTCCTTTGTCAAGACCACGGC
CTTACACCGGAGCAAGTCGTGGCCATTGCAAGCAATGGGGGTGGCAAACAGGCTCTTGAGACGGTTCAGA
GACTTCTCCCAGTTCTCTGTCAAGCCCACGGGCTGACTCCCGATCAAGTTGTAGCGATTGCGTCGAACAT
TGGAGGGAAACAAGCATTGGAGACTGTCCAACGGCTCCTTCCCGTGTTGTGTCAAGCCCACGGTTTGACG
CCTGCACAAGTGGTCGCCATCGCCTCCAATATTGGCGGTAAGCAGGCGCTGGAAACAGTACAGCGCCTGC
TGCCTGTACTGTGCCAGGATCATGGACTGA
