>Addgene plasmid #36806 | TAL2403 | addgene partial sequence | sequence record 48131 | CMV-F 5'-CGCAAATGGGCGGTAGGCGTG-3'
ACTAGAGAACCCACTGCTTACTGGCTTATCGAAATTAATACGACTCACTATAGGGAGACCCAAGCTGGCT
AGCACCATGGACTACAAAGACCATGACGGTGATTATAAAGATCATGACATCGATTACAAGGATGACGATG
ACAAGATGGCCCCCAAGAAGAAGAGGAAGGTGGGCATTCACCGCGGGGTACCTATGGTGGACTTGAGGAC
ACTCGGTTATTCGCAACAGCAACAGGAGAAAATCAAGCCTAAGGTCAGGAGCACCGTCGCGCAACACCAC
GAGGCGCTTGTGGGGCATGGCTTCACTCATGCGCATATTGTCGCGCTTTCACAGCACCCTGCGGCGCTTG
GGACGGTGGCTGTCAAATACCAAGATATGATTGCGGCCCTGCCCGAAGCCACGCACGAGGCAATTGTAGG
GGTCGGTAAACAGTGGTCGGGAGCGCGAGCACTTGAGGCGCTGCTGACTGTGGCGGGTGAGCTTAGGGGG
CCTCCGCTCCAGCTCGACACCGGGCAGCTGCTGAAGATCGCGAAGAGAGGGGGAGTAACAGCGGTAGAGG
CAGTGCACGCCTGGCGCAATGCGCTCACCGGGGCCCCCTTGAACCTGACCCCAGACCAGGTAGTCGCAAT
CGCGTCGAACATTGGGGGAAAGCAAGCCCTGGAAACCGTGCAAAGGTTGTTGCCGGTCCTTTGTCAAGAC
CACGGCCTTACACCGGAGCAAGTCGTGGCCATTGCAAGCAACATCGGTGGCAAACAGGCTCTTGAGACGG
TTCAGAGACTTCTCCCAGTTCTCTGTCAAGCCCACGGGCTGACTCCCGATCAAGTTGTAGCGATTGCGTC
GAACATTGGAGGG
