>Addgene plasmid #36806 | TAL2403 | addgene partial sequence | sequence record 48132 | JDS-TALEN-F 5'-TAGGGGTCGGTAAACAGTGG-3'
TGTGGCGGGTGAGCTTAGGGGGCCTCCGCTCCAGCTCGACACCGGGCAGCTGCTGAAGATCGCGAAGAGA
GGGGGAGTAACAGCGGTAGAGGCAGTGCACGCCTGGCGCAATGCGCTCACCGGGGCCCCCTTGAACCTGA
CCCCAGACCAGGTAGTCGCAATCGCGTCGAACATTGGGGGAAAGCAAGCCCTGGAAACCGTGCAAAGGTT
GTTGCCGGTCCTTTGTCAAGACCACGGCCTTACACCGGAGCAAGTCGTGGCCATTGCAAGCAACATCGGT
GGCAAACAGGCTCTTGAGACGGTTCAGAGACTTCTCCCAGTTCTCTGTCAAGCCCACGGGCTGACTCCCG
ATCAAGTTGTAGCGATTGCGTCGAACATTGGAGGGAAACAAGCATTGGAGACTGTCCAACGGCTCCTTCC
CGTGTTGTGTCAAGCCCACGGTTTGACGCCTGCACAAGTGGTCGCCATCGCCAACAACAACGGCGGTAAG
CAGGCGCTGGAAACAGTACAGCGCCTGCTGCCTGTACTGTGCCAGGATCATGGACTGACCCCAGACCAGG
TAGTCGCAATCGCGTCGAACATTGGGGGAAAGCAAGCCCTGGAAACCGTGCAAAGGTTGTTGCCGGTCCT
TTGTCAAGACCACGGCCTTACACCGGAGCAAGTCGTGGCCATTGCATCCCACGACGGTGGCAAACAGGCT
CTTGAGACGGTTCAGAGACTTCTCCCAGTTCTCTGTCAAGCCCACGGGCTGACTCCCGATCAAGTTGTAG
CGATTGCGTCGAACATTGGAGGGAAACAAGCATTGGAGACTGTCCAACGGCTCCTTCC
